Addgene plasmid #182936: pIN1_GGGSx3_mScarlet
Purpose: (Empty Backbone) C-terminal mScarlet with flexible linker (GGGGS)x3
Depositing lab: Maureen Barr. Depositing organization: Rutgers, The State University of New Jersey. Publication: Isolation, profiling, and tracking of extracellular vesicle cargo in Caenorhabditis elegans. Nikonorova IA, Wang J, Cope AL, Tilton PE, Power KM, Walsh JD, Akella JS, Krauchunas AR, Shah P, Barr MM. Curr Biol. 2022 May 9;32(9):1924-1936.e6. doi: 10.1016/j.cub.2022.03.005. Epub 2022 Mar 24. PubMed 35334227.
Backbone
  Vector backbone: pPD95.75
  Backbone manufacturer: Andrew Fire lab
  Modifications to backbone: An insert of 738 bp was added to generate rapid C-terminal fusions with genes-of-interest. The insert encodes 45 bp flexible linker (GlyGlyGlyGlySer)x3 followed by mScarlet.
  Vector type: Worm Expression
Growth in bacteria
  Bacterial resistance: Ampicillin, 100 μg/mL
  Growth temperature: 37°C
  Growth strain: DH5alpha
  Growth instructions: None
  Copy number: Unknown
Gene/Insert
  Cloning method: Gibson Cloning
  Sequencing primers: 5′ TCGAATGATACTAACATAACATAGAAC; 3′ TAGGGATGTTGAAGAGTAATTGGACTTAGAAGTC
Terms and licenses: Academic/Nonprofit Terms; Industry Terms: Not Available to Industry
Depositor comments: The plasmid was generated in the lab of Maureen Barr for rapid tagging of genes-of-interest with C-terminal mScarlet via a flexible linker
How to cite: pIN1_GGGSx3_mScarlet was a gift from Maureen Barr (Addgene plasmid # 182936 ; http://n2t.net/addgene:182936 ; RRID:Addgene_182936)
