[The description below was written by a language model from this plasmid's Addgene catalogue record and pLannotate feature annotations shown in this document.]
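Description:
pIN1_GGGSx3_mScarlet is an empty-backbone worm expression vector of about 4.4 kb, built on pPD95.75 from the Fire lab vector kit, and designed for rapid C-terminal tagging of genes of interest with a red fluorescent protein in Caenorhabditis elegans. It is propagated in E. coli through a high-copy ColE1/pUC-type origin and selected with ampicillin via a bla (AmpR) cassette driven by its own promoter. The annotation also picks up typical pUC-derived remnants: a lacI fragment, CAP binding site, lac promoter and operator, part of the pUC18/19 multiple cloning site, and short rop and bom fragments. These are backbone leftovers rather than functional parts of the worm expression design.

The payload is a 738 bp insert introduced by Gibson assembly, consisting of a 45 bp sequence encoding a flexible (Gly-Gly-Gly-Gly-Ser)x3 linker followed by the mScarlet coding sequence. The automated annotation labels the fluorescent protein as mScarlet-I, a closely related rapidly maturing monomeric variant, whereas the catalogue entry simply calls it mScarlet, so the exact variant should be checked against the sequence. No worm promoter or gene is annotated upstream of the tag, consistent with the plasmid being an empty acceptor: users supply their own promoter and coding region, placed in frame ahead of the linker near the remaining cloning site. A short match to C. elegans aex-5 is annotated downstream of the reporter; the record does not explain it or name a 3′ UTR. According to the depositor, the vector was made for fast generation of C-terminal mScarlet fusions, and the associated work concerns tracking extracellular vesicle cargo in C. elegans.
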