Features (pLannotate 1.2.2; 12 found; start..end, strand, type, name):
      1..589     +  rep_origin     ori: high-copy-number ColE1/pMB1/pBR322/pUC origin of replication
    772..864     +  CDS            lacI (fragment): lac repressor; lacI; The lac repressor binds to the lac operator to inhibit transcription in E. coli. This inhibition can be relieved by adding lactose or isopropyl-β-D-thiogalactopyranoside (IPTG).
    877..898     +  protein_bind   CAP binding site: CAP binding activates transcription in the presence of cAMP. E. coli catabolite activator protein
    913..943     +  promoter       lac promoter: promoter for the E. coli lac operon
    951..967     +  protein_bind   lac operator: The lac repressor binds to the lac operator to inhibit transcription in E. coli. This inhibition can be relieved by adding lactose or isopropyl-β-D-thiogalactopyranoside (IPTG). lac repressor encoded by lacI
   1121..1161    -  misc_feature   MCS (fragment): pUC18/19 multiple cloning site
   1299..1991    +  CDS            mScarlet-I: mScarlet-I is a basic (constitutively fluorescent) red fluorescent protein published in 2016, derived from synthetic construct. It is reported to be a rapidly-maturing monomer with moderate acid sensitivity.
   2609..2761    +  CDS            aex-5 (fragment): AEX5_CAEEL - Also known as kpc-3 From Caenorhabditis elegans.
   2889..2924    +  CDS            rop (fragment): Rop protein, which maintains plasmids at low copy number; rop
   3026..3125    +  misc_feature   bom (fragment): basis of mobility region from pBR322
   3223..3327    +  promoter       AmpR promoter: bla
   3328..4188    +  CDS            AmpR: β-lactamase; bla; confers resistance to ampicillin, carbenicillin, and related antibiotics
>Addgene plasmid #182936 | pIN1_GGGSx3_mScarlet | addgene full sequence | sequence record 368443 | Addgene NGS Result
TTGAGATCCTTTTTTTCTGCGCGTAATCTGCTGCTTGCAAACAAAAAAACCACCGCTACCAGCGGTGGTT
TGTTTGCCGGATCAAGAGCTACCAACTCTTTTTCCGAAGGTAACTGGCTTCAGCAGAGCGCAGATACCAA
ATACTGTTCTTCTAGTGTAGCCGTAGTTAGGCCACCACTTCAAGAACTCTGTAGCACCGCCTACATACCT
CGCTCTGCTAATCCTGTTACCAGTGGCTGCTGCCAGTGGCGATAAGTCGTGTCTTACCGGGTTGGACTCA
AGACGATAGTTACCGGATAAGGCGCAGCGGTCGGGCTGAACGGGGGGTTCGTGCACACAGCCCAGCTTGG
AGCGAACGACCTACACCGAACTGAGATACCTACAGCGTGAGCTATGAGAAAGCGCCACGCTTCCCGAAGG
GAGAAAGGCGGACAGGTATCCGGTAAGCGGCAGGGTCGGAACAGGAGAGCGCACGAGGGAGCTTCCAGGG
GGAAACGCCTGGTATCTTTATAGTCCTGTCGGGTTTCGCCACCTCTGACTTGAGCGTCGATTTTTGTGAT
GCTCGTCAGGGGGGCGGAGCCTATGGAAAAACGCCAGCAACGCGGCCTTTTTACGGTTCCTGGCCTTTTG
CTGGCCTTTTGCTCACATGTTCTTTCCTGCGTTATCCCCTGATTCTGTGGATAACCGTATTACCGCCTTT
GAGTGAGCTGATACCGCTCGCCGCAGCCGAACGACCGAGCGCAGCGAGTCAGTGAGCGAGGAAGCGGAAG
AGCGCCCAATACGCAAACCGCCTCTCCCCGCGCGTTGGCCGATTCATTAATGCAGCTGGCACGACAGGTT
TCCCGACTGGAAAGCGGGCAGTGAGCGCAACGCAATTAATGTGAGTTAGCTCACTCATTAGGCACCCCAG
GCTTTACACTTTATGCTTCCGGCTCGTATGTTGTGTGGAATTGTGAGCGGATAACAATTTCACACAGGAA
ACAGCTATGACCATGATTACGCCAAGCTGTAAGTTTAAACATGATCTTACTAACTAACTATTCTCATTTA
AATTTTCAGAGCTTAAAAATGGCTGAAATCACTCACAACGATGGATACGCTAACAACTTGGAAATGAAAT
AAGCTTGCATGCCTGCAGGTCGACTCTAGAGGATCCCCGGGATTGGCCAAAGGACCCAAAGGTATGTTTC
GAATGATACTAACATAACATAGAACATTTTCAGGAGGACCCTTGGAGGGTACCGGTAGAAAAAGGAGGTG
GCGGATCTGGAGGTGGAGGCTCTGGAGGAGGTGGATCTGTCAGCAAGGGAGAGGCAGTTATCAAGGAGTT
CATGCGTTTCAAGGTCCACATGGAGGGATCCATGAACGGACACGAGTTCGAGATCGAGGGAGAGGGAGAG
GGACGTCCATACGAGGGAACCCAAACCGCCAAGCTCAAGGTCACCAAGGGAGGACCACTCCCATTCTCCT
GGGACATCCTCTCCCCACAATTCATGTACGGATCCCGTGCCTTCATCAAGCACCCAGCCGACATCCCAGA
CTACTACAAGCAATCCTTCCCAGAGGGATTCAAGTGGGAGCGTGTCATGAACTTCGAGGACGGAGGAGCC
GTCACCGTCACCCAAGACACCTCCCTCGAGGACGGAACCCTCATCTACAAGGTCAAGCTCCGTGGAACCA
ACTTCCCACCAGACGGACCAGTCATGCAAAAGAAGACCATGGGATGGGAGGCCTCCACCGAGCGTCTCTA
CCCAGAGGACGGAGTCCTCAAGGGAGACATCAAGATGGCCCTCCGTCTCAAGGACGGAGGACGTTACCTC
GCCGACTTCAAGACCACCTACAAGGCCAAGAAGCCAGTCCAAATGCCAGGAGCCTACAACGTCGACCGTA
AGCTCGACATCACCTCCCACAACGAGGACTACACCGTCGTCGAGCAATACGAGCGTTCCGAGGGACGTCA
CTCCACCGGAGGAATGGACGAGCTCTACAAGTAGCATTCGTAGAATTCCAACTGAGCGCCGGTCGCTACC
ATTACCAACTTGTCTGGTGTCAAAAATAATAGGGGCCGCTGTCATCAGAGTAAGTTTAAACTGAGTTCTA
CTAACTAACGAGTAATATTTAAATTTTCAGCATCTCGCGCCCGTGCCTCTGACTTCTAAGTCCAATTACT
CTTCAACATCCCTACATGCTCTTTCTCCCTGTGCTCCCACCCCCTATTTTTGTTATTATCAAAAAACTTC
TCTTAATTTCTTTGTTTTTTAGCTTCTTTTAAGTCACCTCTAACAATGAAATTGTGTAGATTCAAAAATA
GAATTAATTCGTAATAAAAAGTCGAAAAAAATTGTGCTCCCTCCCCCCATTAATAATAATTCTATCCCAA
AATCTACACAATGTTCTGTGTACACTTCTTATGTTTTTTACTTCTGATAAATTTTTTTGAAACATCATAG
AAAAAACCGCACACAAAATACCTTATCATATGTTACGTTTCAGTTTATGACCGCAATTTTTATTTCTTCG
CACGTCTGGGCCTCTCATGACGTCAAATCATGCTCATCGTGAAAAAGTTTTGGAGTATTTTTGGAATTTT
TCAATCAAGTGAAAGTTTATGAAATTAATTTTCCTGCTTTTGCTTTTTGGGGTTTCCCCTATTGTTTGTC
AAGATTTCGAGGACGGCGTTTTTCTTGCTAAAATCACAAGTATTGATGAGCACGATGCAAGAAAGATCGG
AAGAAGGTTTGGGTTTGAGGCTCAGTGGAAGGTGAGTAGAAGTTGATAATTTGAAAGTGGAGTAGTGTCT
ATGGGGTTTTTGCCTTAAATGACAGAATACATTCCCAATATACCAAACATAACTGTTTCCTACTAGTCGG
CCGTACGGGCCCTTTCGTCTCGCGCGTTTCGGTGATGACGGTGAAAACCTCTGACACATGCAGCTCCCGG
AGACGGTCACAGCTTGTCTGTAAGCGGATGCCGGGAGCAGACAAGCCCGTCAGGGCGCGTCAGCGGGTGT
TGGCGGGTGTCGGGGCTGGCTTAACTATGCGGCATCAGAGCAGATTGTACTGAGAGTGCACCATATGCGG
TGTGAAATACCGCACAGATGCGTAAGGAGAAAATACCGCATCAGGCGGCCTTAAGGGCCTCGTGATACGC
CTATTTTTATAGGTTAATGTCATGATAATAATGGTTTCTTAGACGTCAGGTGGCACTTTTCGGGGAAATG
TGCGCGGAACCCCTATTTGTTTATTTTTCTAAATACATTCAAATATGTATCCGCTCATGAGACAATAACC
CTGATAAATGCTTCAATAATATTGAAAAAGGAAGAGTATGAGTATTCAACATTTCCGTGTCGCCCTTATT
CCCTTTTTTGCGGCATTTTGCCTTCCTGTTTTTGCTCACCCAGAAACGCTGGTGAAAGTAAAAGATGCTG
AAGATCAGTTGGGTGCACGAGTGGGTTACATCGAACTGGATCTCAACAGCGGTAAGATCCTTGAGAGTTT
TCGCCCCGAAGAACGTTTTCCAATGATGAGCACTTTTAAAGTTCTGCTATGTGGCGCGGTATTATCCCGT
ATTGACGCCGGGCAAGAGCAACTCGGTCGCCGCATACACTATTCTCAGAATGACTTGGTTGAGTACTCAC
CAGTCACAGAAAAGCATCTTACGGATGGCATGACAGTAAGAGAATTATGCAGTGCTGCCATAACCATGAG
TGATAACACTGCGGCCAACTTACTTCTGACAACGATCGGAGGACCGAAGGAGCTAACCGCTTTTTTGCAC
AACATGGGGGATCATGTAACTCGCCTTGATCGTTGGGAACCGGAGCTGAATGAAGCCATACCAAACGACG
AGCGTGACACCACGATGCCTGTAGCAATGGCAACAACGTTGCGCAAACTATTAACTGGCGAACTACTTAC
TCTAGCTTCCCGGCAACAATTAATAGACTGGATGGAGGCGGATAAAGTTGCAGGACCACTTCTGCGCTCG
GCCCTTCCGGCTGGCTGGTTTATTGCTGATAAATCTGGAGCCGGTGAGCGTGGGTCTCGCGGTATCATTG
CAGCACTGGGGCCAGATGGTAAGCCCTCCCGTATCGTAGTTATCTACACGACGGGGAGTCAGGCAACTAT
GGATGAACGAAATAGACAGATCGCTGAGATAGGTGCCTCACTGATTAAGCATTGGTAACTGTCAGACCAA
GTTTACTCATATATACTTTAGATTGATTTAAAACTTCATTTTTAATTTAAAAGGATCTAGGTGAAGATCC
TTTTTGATAATCTCATGACCAAAATCCCTTAACGTGAGTTTTCGTTCCACTGAGCGTCAGACCCCGTAGA
AAAGATCAAAGGATCTTC
